>Addgene plasmid #81380 | pDONR223_HERPUD2_p.R285Q | addgene full sequence | sequence record 167838 | Addgene NGS Result
GGCAGTTCCCTACTCTCGCGTTAACGCTAGCATGGATGTTTTCCCAGTCACGACGTTGTAAAACGACGGC
CAGTCTTAAGCTCGGGCCCCAAATAATGATTTTATTTTGACTGATAGTGACCTGTTCGTTGCAACAAATT
GATGAGCAATGCTTTTTTATAATGCCAACTTTGTACAAAAAAGTTGGCATGGACCAAAGTGGGATGGAGA
TTCCTGTGACCCTCATCATTAAAGCACCGAATCAGAAATACAGTGACCAGACTATTAGCTGCTTCTTGAA
CTGGACCGTGGGGAAACTAAAAACGCATCTATCTAACGTTTACCCTAGCAAACCATTGACGAAGGATCAG
AGATTGGTGTATTCGGGCAGACTGCTTCCCGATCATCTGCAGCTGAAAGACATTCTCAGAAAACAAGATG
AGTATCATATGGTTCATCTAGTATGTACTTCTCGGACTCCTCCCAGTTCTCCAAAATCCAGCACCAATAG
AGAAAGTCATGAAGCATTGACATCCAGCAGCAATTCTAGTTCAGATCATTCAGGATCAACAACTCCATCA
TCTGGTCAAGAAACCTTGTCTTTAGCTGTGGGTTCTTCCTCAGAAGGATTGAGGCAGCGTACCCTTCCAC
AAGCACAAACTGACCAAGCACAGAGTCACCAGTTTCCATATGTAATGCAAGGAAATGTAGACAACCAATT
TCCTGGGCAAGCTGCTCCACCTGGATTCCCAGTGTATCCCGCGTTTAGCCCACTGCAGATGCTATGGTGG
CAACAGATGTATGCTCATCAGTATTATATGCAGTATCAAGCTGCAGTTTCAGCTCAGGCCACATCAAATG
TCAACCCAACCCAGCCTACTACTTCACAGCCTCTAAATTTGGCACATGTTCCTGGAGAAGAACCCCCACC
AGCTCCAAACCTAGTGGCCCAAGAAAATCGACCCATGAATGAGAATGTTCAAATGAATGCACAGGGAGGT
CCAGTACTAAATGAAGAAGACTTCAATCGAGACTGGCTAGACTGGATGTACACGTTCTCACAAGCTGCGA
TTCTCCTTAGCATTGTATACTTCTATTCTTCTTTTAGTCGGTTTATCATGGTAATGGGAGCCATGCTACT
GGTTTATTTACACCAAGCTGGATGGTTTCCTTTTAGGCAAGAAGGAGGTCATCAGCAGGCTCCCAACAAT
AATGCCGAAGTTAACAATGATGGGCAAAATGCAAACAACTTGGAACTTGAAGAAATGGAGCGTCTTATGG
ATGATGGGCTTGAAGATGAGAGTGGAGAAGATGGAGGTGAAGATGCCAGTGCAATTCAAAGGCCTGGATT
AATGGCTTCAGCTTGGTCTTTCATCACCACCTTCTTTACTTCACTAATACCAGAGGGGCCTCCCCAGGTT
GCCAATTGATTGCCAACTTTCTTGTACAAAGTTGGCATTATAAGAAAGCATTGCTTATCAATTTGTTGCA
ACGAACAGGTCACTATCAGTCAAAATAAAATCATTATTTGCCATCCAGCTGATATCCCCTATAGTGAGTC
GTATTACATGGTCATAGCTGTTTCCTGGCAGCTCTGGCCCGTGTCTCAAAATCTCTGATGTTACATTGCA
CAAGATAAAAATATATCATCATGCCTCCTCTAGACCAGCCAGGACAGAAATGCCTCGACTTCGCTGCTAC
CCAAGGTTGCCGGGTGACGCACACCGTGGAAACGGATGAAGGCACGAACCCAGTGGACATAAGCCTGTTC
GGTTCGTAAGCTGTAATGCAAGTAGCGTATGCGCTCACGCAACTGGTCCAGAACCTTGACCGAACGCAGC
GGTGGTAACGGCGCAGTGGCGGTTTTCATGGCTTGTTATGACTGTTTTTTTGGGGTACAGTCTATGCCTC
GGGCATCCAAGCAGCAAGCGCGTTACGCCGTGGGTCGATGTTTGATGTTATGGAGCAGCAACGATGTTAC
GCAGCAGGGCAGTCGCCCTAAAACAAAGTTAAACATTATGAGGGAAGCGGTGATCGCCGAAGTATCGACT
CAACTATCAGAGGTAGTTGGCGTCATCGAGCGCCATCTCGAACCGACGTTGCTGGCCGTACATTTGTACG
GCTCCGCAGTGGATGGCGGCCTGAAGCCACACAGTGATATTGATTTGCTGGTTACGGTGACCGTAAGGCT
TGATGAAACAACGCGGCGAGCTTTGATCAACGACCTTTTGGAAACTTCGGCTTCCCCTGGAGAGAGCGAG
ATTCTCCGCGCTGTAGAAGTCACCATTGTTGTGCACGACGACATCATTCCGTGGCGTTATCCAGCTAAGC
GCGAACTGCAATTTGGAGAATGGCAGCGCAATGACATTCTTGCAGGTATCTTCGAGCCAGCCACGATCGA
CATTGATCTGGCTATCTTGCTGACAAAAGCAAGAGAACATAGCGTTGCCTTGGTAGGTCCAGCGGCGGAG
GAACTCTTTGATCCGGTTCCTGAACAGGATCTATTTGAGGCGCTAAATGAAACCTTAACGCTATGGAACT
CGCCGCCCGACTGGGCTGGCGATGAGCGAAATGTAGTGCTTACGTTGTCCCGCATTTGGTACAGCGCAGT
AACCGGCAAAATCGCGCCGAAGGATGTCGCTGCCGACTGGGCAATGGAGCGCCTGCCGGCCCAGTATCAG
CCCGTCATACTTGAAGCTAGACAGGCTTATCTTGGACAAGAAGAAGATCGCTTGGCCTCGCGCGCAGATC
AGTTGGAAGAATTTGTCCACTACGTGAAAGGCGAGATCACCAAGGTAGTCGGCAAATAACCCTCGAGCCA
CCCATGACCAAAATCCCTTAACGTGAGTTACGCGTCGTTCCACTGAGCGTCAGACCCCGTAGAAAAGATC
AAAGGATCTTCTTGAGATCCTTTTTTTCTGCGCGTAATCTGCTGCTTGCAAACAAAAAAACCACCGCTAC
CAGCGGTGGTTTGTTTGCCGGATCAAGAGCTACCAACTCTTTTTCCGAAGGTAACTGGCTTCAGCAGAGC
GCAGATACCAAATACTGTTCTTCTAGTGTAGCCGTAGTTAGGCCACCACTTCAAGAACTCTGTAGCACCG
CCTACATACCTCGCTCTGCTAATCCTGTTACCAGTGGCTGCTGCCAGTGGCGATAAGTCGTGTCTTACCG
GGTTGGACTCAAGACGATAGTTACCGGATAAGGCGCAGCGGTCGGGCTGAACGGGGGGTTCGTGCACACA
GCCCAGCTTGGAGCGAACGACCTACACCGAACTGAGATACCTACAGCGTGAGCTATGAGAAAGCGCCACG
CTTCCCGAAGGGAGAAAGGCGGACAGGTATCCGGTAAGCGGCAGGGTCGGAACAGGAGAGCGCACGAGGG
AGCTTCCAGGGGGAAACGCCTGGTATCTTTATAGTCCTGTCGGGTTTCGCCACCTCTGACTTGAGCGTCG
ATTTTTGTGATGCTCGTCAGGGGGGCGGAGCCTATGGAAAAACGCCAGCAACGCGGCCTTTTTACGGTTC
CTGGCCTTTTGCTGGCCTTTTGCTCACATGTTCTTTCCTGCGTTATCCCCTGATTCTGTGGATAACCGTA
TTACCGCCTTTGAGTGAGCTGATACCGCTCGCCGCAGCCGAACGACCGAGCGCAGCGAGTCAGTGAGCGA
GGAAGCGGAAGAGCGCCCAATACGCAAACCGCCTCTCCCCGCGCGTTGGCCGATTCATTAATGCAGCTGG
CACGACAGGTTTCCCGACTGGAAAGCGGGCAGTGAGCGCAACGCAATTAATACGCGTACCGCTAGCCAGG
AAGAGTTTGTAGAAACGCAAAAAGGCCATCCGTCAGGATGGCCTTCTGCTTAGTTTGATGCCTGGCAGTT
TATGGCGGGCGTCCTGCCCGCCACCCTCCGGGCCGTTGCTTCACAACGTTCAAATCCGCTCCCGGCGGAT
TTGTCCTACTCAGGAGAGCGTTCACCGACAAACAACAGATAAAACGAAAGGCCCAGTCTTCCGACTGAGC
CTTTCGTTTTATTTGATGCCT
Features (pLannotate 1.2.2; 12 found; start..end, strand, type, name):
     38..74      -  CDS            lacZα (fragment): LacZα fragment of β-galactosidase; lacZ fragment
     91..186     +  protein_bind   attL3: mutant version of attL; recombination site for the Gateway® LR reaction LR Clonase™
    189..1406    +  CDS            HERPUD2: HERP2_HUMAN - Experimental evidence at protein level: Swiss-Prot protein existence level 1. Could be involved in the unfolded protein response (UPR) pathway. From Homo sapiens (Human).
   1414..1509    -  protein_bind   attL3: mutant version of attL; recombination site for the Gateway® LR reaction LR Clonase™
   1528..1546    -  promoter       T7 promoter: promoter for bacteriophage T7 RNA polymerase
   1736..1759    +  promoter       Pc promoter (fragment): intI1 (promoter lies within the coding sequence); class 1 integron promoter
   1935..1991    +  CDS            GmR (fragment): gentamycin acetyltransferase; aacC1; confers resistance to gentamycin
   1998..2789    +  CDS            SmR: aminoglycoside adenylyltransferase (Murphy, 1985); aadA; confers resistance to spectinomycin and streptomycin
   2882..3470    +  rep_origin     ori: high-copy-number ColE1/pMB1/pBR322/pUC origin of replication
   3653..3745    +  CDS            lacI (fragment): lac repressor; lacI; The lac repressor binds to the lac operator to inhibit transcription in E. coli. This inhibition can be relieved by adding lactose or isopropyl-β-D-thiogalactopyranoside (IPTG).
   3800..3827    -  terminator     rrnB T2 terminator: transcription terminator T2 from the E. coli rrnB gene
   3959..4002    +  terminator     rrnB T1 terminator: Escherichia coli rrnB; transcription terminator T1 from the E. coli rrnB gene
