[The description below was written by a language model from this plasmid's Addgene catalogue record and pLannotate feature annotations shown in this document.]
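Description:
pDONR223_HERPUD2_p.R285Q is a Gateway entry clone built on the Invitrogen pDONR223 backbone, carrying a mutant allele of the human HERPUD2 open reading frame. It belongs to the Target Accelerator Plasmid Collection, a set of cancer-associated variant ORFs assembled for systematic functional testing of rare alleles. The plasmid is propagated in E. coli from a high-copy ColE1/pUC-type origin and selected with spectinomycin through the aadA (SmR) aminoglycoside adenylyltransferase gene. This gene lies downstream of a class 1 integron Pc promoter fragment and a short remnant of a gentamicin resistance gene. rrnB T1 and T2 terminators and small lacZα and lacI fragments are backbone remnants with no functional role in the payload.

The insert, annotated at roughly 1.2 kb in a 4,011 nt sequenced plasmid, encodes HERPUD2, a protein that may take part in the unfolded protein response. The record lists two substitutions, A108T and R285Q, although only R285Q appears in the plasmid name. The ORF is flanked by two attL recombination sites; the automated annotation labels both as attL3, which probably reflects imprecise matching, as a working entry clone normally carries two distinct attL sites. The insert has no promoter of its own, as expected for an entry clone, and the T7 promoter just outside one attL site points back toward the insert. The clone is in the "closed" configuration, with a stop codon directly after the coding sequence, so it will express native or N-terminally tagged protein but cannot form C-terminal fusions. Its intended use is LR Clonase-mediated transfer of the variant ORF into Gateway destination vectors for expression studies.
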