Addgene plasmid #81380: pDONR223_HERPUD2_p.R285Q
Purpose: Gateway Donor vector containing HERPUD2 , part of the Target Accelerator Plasmid Collection.
Depositing lab: Jesse Boehm & William Hahn & David Root. Depositing organization: Broad Institute. Publication: Systematic Functional Interrogation of Rare Cancer Variants Identifies Oncogenic Alleles. Kim E, Ilic N, Shrestha Y, Zou L, Kamburov A, Zhu C, Yang X, Lubonja R, Tran N, Nguyen C, Lawrence MS, Piccioni F, Bagul M, Doench JG, Chouinard CR, Wu X, Hogstrom L, Natoli T, Tamayo P, Horn H, Corsello SM, Lage K, Root DE, Subramanian A, Golub TR, Getz G, Boehm JS, Hahn WC. Cancer Discov. 2016 Jul;6(7):714-26. doi: 10.1158/2159-8290.CD-16-0160. Epub 2016 May 4. PubMed 27147599.
Backbone
  Vector backbone: pDONR223
  Backbone manufacturer: Invitrogen
  Backbone size w/o insert (bp): 2790
  Vector type: Gateway Entry vector
Growth in bacteria
  Bacterial resistance: Spectinomycin, 50 μg/mL
  Growth temperature: 37°C
  Growth strain: DH5alpha
  Copy number: High Copy
Gene/Insert
  Gene/Insert name: HERPUD2
  Species: H. sapiens (human)
  Mutation: A108T; R285Q
  GenBank ID: NM_022373.4
  Entrez Gene: HERPUD2
  Promoter: None
  Cloning method: Gateway Cloning
  Sequencing primers: 5′ M13pUC-fwd; 3′ M13-Rev
Terms and licenses: Academic/Nonprofit Terms; Industry Terms: Not Available to Industry
Depositor comments: Closed state: stop codon immediately follows insert
How to cite: pDONR223_HERPUD2_p.R285Q was a gift from Jesse Boehm & William Hahn & David Root (Addgene plasmid # 81380 ; http://n2t.net/addgene:81380 ; RRID:Addgene_81380)
