>Addgene plasmid #81380 | pDONR223_HERPUD2_p.R285Q | depositor partial sequence | sequence record 154699 | Insert sequence
ATGGACCAAAGTGGGATGGAGATTCCTGTGACCCTCATCATTAAAGCACCGAATCAGAAATACAGTGACC
AGACTATTAGCTGCTTCTTGAACTGGACCGTGGGGAAACTAAAAACGCATCTATCTAACGTTTACCCTAG
CAAACCATTGACGAAGGATCAGAGATTGGTGTATTCGGGCAGACTGCTTCCCGATCATCTGCAGCTGAAA
GACATTCTCAGAAAACAAGATGAGTATCATATGGTTCATCTAGTATGTACTTCTCGGACTCCTCCCAGTT
CTCCAAAATCCAGCACCAATAGAGAAAGTCATGAAGCATTGACATCCAGCAGCAATTCTAGTTCAGATCA
TTCAGGATCAACAACTCCATCATCTGGTCAAGAAACCTTGTCTTTAGCTGTGGGTTCTTCCTCAGAAGGA
TTGAGGCAGCGTACCCTTCCACAAGCACAAACTGACCAAGCACAGAGTCACCAGTTTCCATATGTAATGC
AAGGAAATGTAGACAACCAATTTCCTGGGCAAGCTGCTCCACCTGGATTCCCAGTGTATCCCGCGTTTAG
CCCACTGCAGATGCTATGGTGGCAACAGATGTATGCTCATCAGTATTATATGCAGTATCAAGCTGCAGTT
TCAGCTCAGGCCACATCAAATGTCAACCCAACCCAGCCTACTACTTCACAGCCTCTAAATTTGGCACATG
TTCCTGGAGAAGAACCCCCACCAGCTCCAAACCTAGTGGCCCAAGAAAATCGACCCATGAATGAGAATGT
TCAAATGAATGCACAGGGAGGTCCAGTACTAAATGAAGAAGACTTCAATCGAGACTGGCTAGACTGGATG
TACACGTTCTCACAAGCTGCGATTCTCCTTAGCATTGTATACTTCTATTCTTCTTTTAGTCGGTTTATCA
TGGTAATGGGAGCCATGCTACTGGTTTATTTACACCAAGCTGGATGGTTTCCTTTTAGGCAAGAAGGAGG
TCATCAGCAGGCTCCCAACAATAATGCCGAAGTTAACAATGATGGGCAAAATGCAAACAACTTGGAACTT
GAAGAAATGGAGCGTCTTATGGATGATGGGCTTGAAGATGAGAGTGGAGAAGATGGAGGTGAAGATGCCA
GTGCAATTCAAAGGCCTGGATTAATGGCTTCAGCTTGGTCTTTCATCACCACCTTCTTTACTTCACTAAT
ACCAGAGGGGCCTCCCCAGGTTGCCAAT
